>Addgene plasmid #205560 | pFH3.29_Cre | addgene full sequence | sequence record 408781 | Addgene NGS Result
GACGGATCGGGAGATCTCCCGATCCCCTATGGTGCACTCTCAGTACAATCTGCTCTGATGCCGCATAGTT
AAGCCAGTATCTGCTCCCTGCTTGTGTGTTGGAGGTCGCTGAGTAGTGCGCGAGCAAAATTTAAGCTACA
ACAAGGCAAGGCTTGACCGACAATTGCATGAAGAATCTGCTTAGGGTTAGGCGTTTTGCGCTGCTTCGCG
ATGTACGGGCCAGATATACGCGTTGACATTGATTATTGACTAGTTATTAATAGTAATCAATTACGGGGTC
ATTAGTTCATAGCCCATATATGGAGTTCCGCGTTACATAACTTACGGTAAATGGCCCGCCTGGCTGACCG
CCCAACGACCCCCGCCCATTGACGTCAATAATGACGTATGTTCCCATAGTAACGCCAATAGGGACTTTCC
ATTGACGTCAATGGGTGGAGTATTTACGGTAAACTGCCCACTTGGCAGTACATCAAGTGTATCATATGCC
AAGTACGCCCCCTATTGACGTCAATGACGGTAAATGGCCCGCCTGGCATTATGCCCAGTACATGACCTTA
TGGGACTTTCCTACTTGGCAGTACATCTACGTATTAGTCATCGCTATTACCATGGTGATGCGGTTTTGGC
AGTACATCAATGGGCGTGGATAGCGGTTTGACTCACGGGGATTTCCAAGTCTCCACCCCATTGACGTCAA
TGGGAGTTTGTTTTGGCACCAAAATCAACGGGACTTTCCAAAATGTCGTAACAACTCCGCCCCATTGACG
CAAATGGGCGGTAGGCGTGTACGGTGGGAGGTCTATATAAGCAGAGCTCTCTGGCTAACTAGAGAACCCA
CTGCTTACTGGCTTATCGAAATTAATACGACTCACTATAGGGAGACCCAAGCTGGCTAGCGTTTAAACTT
AAGCTTGGTACCGCCACCATGTTCATACCTCTTATCTTCCTCCCACAGCTCCTGGGCAACGTGCTGGTCT
GTGTGCTGGCCCATCACTTTGGCAAAGAATTGGGATTCGAACATAGATTGAACTCCACCATGGTGCCCAA
GAAGAAGAGGAAAGTCTCCAACCTGCTGACTGTGCACCAAAACCTGCCTGCCCTCCCTGTGGATGCCACC
TCTGATGAAGTCAGGAAGAACCTGATGGACATGTTCAGGGACAGGCAGGCCTTCTCTGAACACACCTGGA
AGATGCTCCTGTCTGTGTGCAGATCCTGGGCTGCCTGGTGCAAGCTGAACAACAGGAAATGGTTCCCTGC
TGAACCTGAGGATGTGAGGGACTACCTCCTGTACCTGCAAGCCAGAGGCCTGGCTGTGAAGACCATCCAA
CAGCACCTGGGCCAGCTCAACATGCTGCACAGGAGATCTGGCCTGCCTCGCCCTTCTGACTCCAATGCTG
TGTCCCTGGTGATGAGGAGAATCAGAAAGGAGAATGTGGATGCTGGGGAGAGAGCCAAGCAGGCCCTGGC
CTTTGAACGCACTGACTTTGACCAAGTCAGATCCCTGATGGAGAACTCTGACAGATGCCAGGACATCAGG
AACCTGGCCTTCCTGGGCATTGCCTACAACACCCTGCTGCGCATTGCCGAAATTGCCAGAATCAGAGTGA
AGGACATCTCCCGCACCGATGGTGGGAGAATGCTGATCCACATTGGCAGGACCAAGACCCTGGTGTCCAC
AGCTGGTGTGGAGAAGGCCCTGTCCCTGGGGGTTACCAAGCTGGTGGAGAGATGGATCTCTGTGTCTGGT
GTGGCTGATGACCCCAACAACTACCTGTTCTGCCGGGTCAGAAAGAATGGTGTGGCTGCCCCTTCTGCCA
CCTCCCAACTGTCCACCCGGGCCCTGGAAGGGATCTTTGAGGCCACCCACCGCCTGATCTATGGTGCCAA
GGATGACTCTGGGCAGAGATACCTGGCCTGGTCTGGCCACTCTGCCAGAGTGGGTGCTGCCAGGGACATG
GCCAGGGCTGGTGTGTCCATCCCTGAAATCATGCAGGCTGGTGGCTGGACCAATGTGAACATTGTGATGA
ACTACATCAGAAACCTGGACTCTGAGACTGGGGCCATGGTGAGGCTGCTCGAAGATGGGGACTGAGGATC
CTCTAGAGGGCCCGTTTAAACCCGCTGATCAGCCTCGACTGTGCCTTCTAGTTGCCAGCCATCTGTTGTT
TGCCCCTCCCCCGTGCCTTCCTTGACCCTGGAAGGTGCCACTCCCACTGTCCTTTCCTAATAAAATGAGG
AAATTGCATCGCATTGTCTGAGTAGGTGTCATTCTATTCTGGGGGGTGGGGTGGGGCAGGACAGCAAGGG
GGAGGATTGGGAAGACAATAGCAGGCATGCTGGGGATGCGGTGGGCTCTATGGCTTCTGAGGCGGAAAGA
ACCAGCTGGGGCTCTAGGGGGTATCCCC
[124 nt withheld, positions 2409-2532]
C
[91 nt withheld, positions 2534-2624]
A
[49 nt withheld, positions 2626-2674]
CCTTTGACGTTGGAGTCCACGTTCTTT
[37 nt withheld, positions 2702-2738]
ACCCTATCTCGGTCTATTCTTTTGATTTATAAGGGATTTTGCCGATTTCGGCCTATTGGTTAAAAAATGA
GCTGATTTAACAAAAATTTAACGCGAATTAATTCTGTGGAATGTGTGTCAGTTAGGGTGTGGAAAGTCCC
CAGGCTCCCCAGCAGGCAGAAGTATGCAAAGCATGCATCTCAATTAGTCAGCAACCAGGTGTGGAAAGTC
CCCAGGCTCCCCAGCAGGCAGAAGTATGCAAAGCATGCATCTCAATTAGTCAGCAACCATAGTCCCGCCC
CTAACTCCGCCCATCCCGCCCCTAACTCCGCCCAGTTCCGCCCATTCTCCGCCCCATGGCTGACTAATTT
TTTTTATTTATGCAGAGGCCGAGGCCGCCTCTGCCTCTGAGCTATTCCAGAAGTAGTGAGGAGGCTTTTT
TGGAGGCCTAGGCTTTTGCAAAAAGCTCCCGGGAGCTTGTATATCCATTTTCGGATCTGATCAAGAGACA
GGATGAGGATCGTTTCGCATGATTGAACAAGATGGATTGCACGCAGGTTCTCCGGCCGCTTGGGTGGAGA
GGCTATTCGGCTATGACTGGGCACAACAGACAATCGGCTGCTCTGATGCCGCCGTGTTCCGGCTGTCAGC
GCAGGGGCGCCCGGTTCTTTTTGTCAAGACCGACCTGTCCGGTGCCCTGAATGAACTGCAGGACGAGGCA
GCGCGGCTATCGTGGCTGGCCACGACGGGCGTTCCTTGCGCAGCTGTGCTCGACGTTGTCACTGAAGCGG
GAAGGGACTGGCTGCTATTGGGCGAAGTGCCGGGGCAGGATCTCCTGTCATCTCACCTTGCTCCTGCCGA
GAAAGTATCCATCATGGCTGATGCAATGCGGCGGCTGCATACGCTTGATCCGGCTACCTGCCCATTCGAC
CACCAAGCGAAACATCGCATCGAGCGAGCACGTACTCGGATGGAAGCCGGTCTTGTCGATCAGGATGATC
TGGACGAAGAGCATCAGGGGCTCGCGCCAGCCGAACTGTTCGCCAGGCTCAAGGCGCGCATGCCCGACGG
CGAGGATCTCGTCGTGACCCATGGCGATGCCTGCTTGCCGAATATCATGGTGGAAAATGGCCGCTTTTCT
GGATTCATCGACTGTGGCCGGCTGGGTGTGGCGGACCGCTATCAGGACATAGCGTTGGCTACCCGTGATA
TTGCTGAAGAGCTTGGCGGCGAATGGGCTGACCGCTTCCTCGTGCTTTACGGTATCGCCGCTCCCGATTC
GCAGCGCATCGCCTTCTATCGCCTTCTTGACGAGTTCTTCTGAGCGGGACTCTGGGGTTCGAAATGACCG
ACCAAGCGACGCCCAACCTGCCATCACGAGATTTCGATTCCACCGCCGCCTTCTATGAAAGGTTGGGCTT
CGGAATCGTTTTCCGGGACGCCGGCTGGATGATCCTCCAGCGCGGGGATCTCATGCTGGAGTTCTTCGCC
CACCCCAACTTGTTTATTGCAGCTTATAATGGTTACAAATAAAGCAATAGCATCACAAATTTCACAAATA
AAGCATTTTTTTCACTGCATTCTAGTTGTGGTTTGTCCAAACTCATCAATGTATCTTATCATGTCTGTAT
ACCGTCGACCTCTAGCTAGAGCTTGGCGTAATCATGGTCATAGCTGTTTCCTGTGTGAAATTGTTATCCG
CTCACAATTCCACACAACATACGAGCCGGAAGCATAAAGTGTAAAGCCTGGGGTGCCTAATGAGTGAGCT
AACTCACATTAATTGCGTTGCGCTCACTGCCCGCTTTCCAGTCGGGAAACCTGTCGTGCCAGCTGCATTA
ATGAATCGGCCAACGCGCGGGGAGAGGCGGTTTGCGTATTGGGCGCTCTTCCGCTTCCTCGCTCACTGAC
TCGCTGCGCTCGGTCGTTCGGCTGCGGCGAGCGGTATCAGCTCACTCAAAGGCGGTAATACGGTTATCCA
CAGAATCAGGGGATAACGCAGGAAAGAACATGTGAGCAAAAGGCCAGCAAAAGGCCAGGAACCGTAAAAA
GGCCGCGTTGCTGGCGTTTTTCCATAGGCTCCGCCCCCCTGACGAGCATCACAAAAATCGACGCTCAAGT
CAGAGGTGGCGAAACCCGACAGGACTATAAAGATACCAGGCGTTTCCCCCTGGAAGCTCCCTCGTGCGCT
CTCCTGTTCCGACCCTGCCGCTTACCGGATACCTGTCCGCCTTTCTCCCTTCGGGAAGCGTGGCGCTTTC
TCATAGCTCACGCTGTAGGTATCTCAGTTCGGTGTAGGTCGTTCGCTCCAAGCTGGGCTGTGTGCACGAA
CCCCCCGTTCAGCCCGACCGCTGCGCCTTATCCGGTAACTATCGTCTTGAGTCCAACCCGGTAAGACACG
ACTTATCGCCACTGGCAGCAGCCACTGGTAACAGGATTAGCAGAGCGAGGTATGTAGGCGGTGCTACAGA
GTTCTTGAAGTGGTGGCCTAACTACGGCTACACTAGAAGAACAGTATTTGGTATCTGCGCTCTGCTGAAG
CCAGTTACCTTCGGAAAAAGAGTTGGTAGCTCTTGATCCGGCAAACAAACCACCGCTGGTAGCGGTGGTT
TTTTTGTTTGCAAGCAGCAGATTACGCGCAGAAAAAAAGGATCTCAAGAAGATCCTTTGATCTTTTCTAC
GGGGTCTGACGCTCAGTGGAACGAAAACTCACGTTAAGGGATTTTGGTCATGAGATTATCAAAAAGGATC
TTCACCTAGATCCTTTTAAATTAAAAATGAAGTTTTAAATCAATCTAAAGTATATATGAGTAAACTTGGT
CTGACAGTTACCAATGCTTAATCAGTGAGGCACCTATCTCAGCGATCTGTCTATTTCGTTCATCCATAGT
TGCCTGACTCCCCGTCGTGTAGATAACTACGATACGGGAGGGCTTACCATCTGGCCCCAGTGCTGCAATG
ATACCGCGAGACCCACGCTCACCGGCTCCAGATTTATCAGCAATAAACCAGCCAGCCGGAAGGGCCGAGC
GCAGAAGTGGTCCTGCAACTTTATCCGCCTCCATCCAGTCTATTAATTGTTGCCGGGAAGCTAGAGTAAG
TAGTTCGCCAGTTAATAGTTTGCGCAACGTTGTTGCCATTGCTACAGGCATCGTGGTGTCACGCTCGTCG
TTTGGTATGGCTTCATTCAGCTCCGGTTCCCAACGATCAAGGCGAGTTACATGATCCCCCATGTTGTGCA
AAAAAGCGGTTAGCTCCTTCGGTCCTCCGATCGTTGTCAGAAGTAAGTTGGCCGCAGTGTTATCACTCAT
GGTTATGGCAGCACTGCATAATTCTCTTACTGTCATGCCATCCGTAAGATGCTTTTCTGTGACTGGTGAG
TACTCAACCAAGTCATTCTGAGAATAGTGTATGCGGCGACCGAGTTGCTCTTGCCCGGCGTCAATACGGG
ATAATACCGCGCCACATAGCAGAACTTTAAAAGTGCTCATCATTGGAAAACGTTCTTCGGGGCGAAAACT
CTCAAGGATCTTACCGCTGTTGAGATCCAGTTCGATGTAACCCACTCGTGCACCCAACTGATCTTCAGCA
TCTTTTACTTTCACCAGCGTTTCTGGGTGAGCAAAAACAGGAAGGCAAAATGCCGCAAAAAAGGGAATAA
GGGCGACACGGAAATGTTGAATACTCATACTCTTCCTTTTTCAATATTATTGAAGCATTTATCAGGGTTA
TTGTCTCATGAGCGGATACATATTTGAATGTATTTAGAAAAATAAACAAATAGGGGTTCCGCGCACATTT
CCCCGAAAAGTGCCACCTGACGTC
Features (pLannotate 1.2.2; 22 found; start..end, strand, type, name):
     28..80      -  misc_feature   bom (fragment): basis of mobility region from pBR322
    235..614     +  enhancer       CMV enhancer: human cytomegalovirus immediate early enhancer
    615..818     +  promoter       CMV promoter: human cytomegalovirus (CMV) immediate early promoter
    814..847     +  LTR            5' LTR (truncated) (fragment): truncated 5' long terminal repeat (LTR) from HIV-1
    863..881     +  promoter       T7 promoter: promoter for bacteriophage T7 RNA polymerase
    937..958     +  misc_feature   SA (fragment): splice acceptor site
    962..1009    +  CDS            HBB (fragment): HBB_COLGU - Experimental evidence at transcript level: Swiss-Prot protein existence level 2. Involved in oxygen transport from the lung to the various peripheral tissues. From Colobus guereza (Mantled guereza) (Eastern black-and-white colobus monkey).
   1067..2092    +  CDS            cre: RECR_BPP1 - Experimental evidence at protein level: Swiss-Prot protein existence level 1. Catalyzes site-specific recombination between two 34-base- pair LOXP sites. Its role is to maintain the phage genome as a monomeric unit-copy plasmid in the lysogenic state. From Escherichia phage P1 (Bacteriophage P1).
   2139..2363    +  polyA_signal   bGH poly(A) signal: bovine growth hormone polyadenylation signal
   2367..2388    +  promoter       SV40 promoter (fragment): SV40 enhancer and early promoter
   2409..2837    +  rep_origin     f1 ori (sequence partly withheld): f1 bacteriophage origin of replication; arrow indicates direction of (+) strand synthesis
   2851..3180    +  promoter       SV40 promoter: SV40 enhancer and early promoter
   3247..4038    +  CDS            neo: KKA2_KLEPN - Also known as kan, nptII. Experimental evidence at protein level: Swiss-Prot protein existence level 1. Resistance to kanamycin, neomycin, paromomycin, ribostamycin, butirosin and gentamicin B. From Klebsiella pneumoniae.
   4062..4220    +  CDS            ble (fragment): BLE_KLEPN - Experimental evidence at protein level: Swiss-Prot protein existence level 1. Binding protein with a strong affinity to the bleomycin family of antibiotics. Binds to CL990; an antimitotic-antibiotic compound. From Klebsiella pneumoniae.
   4215..4336    +  polyA_signal   SV40 poly(A) signal: SV40 polyadenylation signal
   4409..4425    -  protein_bind   lac operator: The lac repressor binds to the lac operator to inhibit transcription in E. coli. This inhibition can be relieved by adding lactose or isopropyl-β-D-thiogalactopyranoside (IPTG). lac repressor encoded by lacI
   4433..4463    -  promoter       lac promoter: promoter for the E. coli lac operon
   4478..4499    -  protein_bind   CAP binding site: CAP binding activates transcription in the presence of cAMP. E. coli catabolite activator protein
   4512..4604    -  CDS            lacI (fragment): lac repressor; lacI; The lac repressor binds to the lac operator to inhibit transcription in E. coli. This inhibition can be relieved by adding lactose or isopropyl-β-D-thiogalactopyranoside (IPTG).
   4787..5375    -  rep_origin     ori: high-copy-number ColE1/pMB1/pBR322/pUC origin of replication
   5546..6406    -  CDS            AmpR: β-lactamase; bla; confers resistance to ampicillin, carbenicillin, and related antibiotics
   6407..6511    -  promoter       AmpR promoter: bla
