[The description below was written by a language model from this plasmid's Addgene catalogue record and pLannotate feature annotations shown in this document.]
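Description:
pFH3.29_Cre is a 6.5 kb mammalian expression plasmid built on the pcDNA3.1 backbone that drives wild-type Cre recombinase from the human cytomegalovirus immediate early enhancer and promoter. It is propagated in E. coli as a high-copy plasmid through a ColE1/pUC-type origin and selected with ampicillin via the β-lactamase gene and its native promoter. The backbone also carries an f1 phage origin and small lac promoter/operator remnants. An SV40 early promoter drives a neomycin/kanamycin phosphotransferase gene terminated by the SV40 polyadenylation signal, a cassette that would allow G418 selection of stably transfected mammalian cells.

The Cre coding sequence, derived from bacteriophage P1 and listed as synthetic in the record, lies downstream of the CMV promoter and a T7 promoter and is followed by the bovine growth hormone polyadenylation signal. Automated annotation also picks up short fragments between the promoter and the coding sequence: a match to a truncated HIV-1 LTR, a splice acceptor and a β-globin-like segment. These probably reflect leader or untranslated-region sequence, though the record does not explain them. Cre catalyses site-specific recombination between 34 bp loxP sites, so expressing it in cells carrying a floxed reporter or cassette produces excision or inversion that can be read out.

The stated purpose is to express Cre "without export tag". The plasmid comes from work on engineering RNA export from living cells, so this version most plausibly serves as an untagged control or comparison for Cre transcripts that carry an RNA export signal, although the record does not spell out that role.
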