Addgene plasmid #205560: pFH3.29_Cre
Purpose: Express Cre (without export tag)
Depositing lab: Michael Elowitz. Depositing organization: California Institute of Technology. Publication: Engineering RNA export for measurement and manipulation of living cells. Horns F, Martinez JA, Fan C, Haque M, Linton JM, Tobin V, Santat L, Maggiolo AO, Bjorkman PJ, Lois C, Elowitz MB. Cell. 2023 Jul 10:S0092-8674(23)00689-X. doi: 10.1016/j.cell.2023.06.013. PubMed 37437570.
Backbone
  Vector backbone: pcDNA3.1
  Vector type: Mammalian Expression
Growth in bacteria
  Bacterial resistance: Ampicillin, 100 μg/mL
  Growth temperature: 37°C
  Growth strain: NEB Stable
  Copy number: High Copy
Gene/Insert
  Gene/Insert name: Cre
  Species: Synthetic
  Mutation: WT
  Promoter: CMV
  Cloning method: Restriction Enzyme; 5′ cloning site unknown (unknown if destroyed); 3′ cloning site unknown (unknown if destroyed)
Terms and licenses: Academic/Nonprofit Terms; Industry Terms: Not Available to Industry
How to cite: pFH3.29_Cre was a gift from Michael Elowitz (Addgene plasmid # 205560 ; http://n2t.net/addgene:205560 ; RRID:Addgene_205560)
